>Addgene plasmid #123156 | pXWJ109As(RS-te-AAV) | addgene full sequence | sequence record 240600 | Addgene NGS Result
GGCTTCCTCGCTCACTGACTCGCTGCGCTCGGTCGTTCGGCTGCGGCGAGCGGTATCAGCTCACTCAAAG
GCGGTAATCTCGAGTCCCGTCAAGTCAGCGTAATGCTCTGCCAGTGTTACAACCAATTAACCAATTCTGA
TTAGAAAAACTCATCGAGCATCAAATGAAACTGCAATTTATTCATATCAGGATTATCGATACCATATTTT
TGAAAAAGCCGTTTCTGTAATGAAGGAGAAAACTCACCGAGGCAGTTCCATAGGATGGCAAGATCCTGGT
ATCGGTCTGCGATTCCGACTCGTCCAACATCAATACAACCTATTAATTTCCCCTCGTCAAAAATAAGGTT
ATCAAGTGAGAAATCACCATGAGTGACGACTGAATCCGGTGAGAATGGCAAAAGCTTATGCATTTCTTTC
CAGACTTGTTCAACAGGCCAGCCATTACGCTCGTCATCAAAATCACTCGCATCAACCAAACCGTTATTCA
TTCGTGATTGCGCCTGAGCGAGACGAAATACGCGATCGCTGTTAAAAGGACAATTACAAACAGGAATCGA
ATGCAACCGGCGCAGGAACACTGCCAGCGCATCAACAATATTTTCACCTGAATCAGGATATTCTTCTAAT
ACCTGGAATGCTGTTTTCCCGGGGATCGCAGTGGTGAGTAACCATGCATCATCAGGAGTACGGATAAAAT
GCTTGATGGTCGGAAGAGGCATAAATTCCGTCAGCCAGTTTAGTCTGACCATCTCATCTGTAACATCATT
GGCAACGCTACCTTTGCCATGTTTCAGAAACAACTCTGGCGCATCGGGCTTCCCATACAATCGATAGATT
GTCGCACCTGATTGCCCGACATTATCGCGAGCCCATTTATACCCATATAAATCAGCATCCATGTTGGAAT
TTAATCGCGGCCTGGAGCAAGACGTTTCCCGTTGAATATGGCTCATAACACCCCTTGTATTACTGTTTAT
GTAAGCAGACAGTTTTATTGTTCATGATGATATATTTTTATCTTGTGCAATGTAACATCAGAGATTTTGA
GACACAACGTGGCTTTGTTGAATAAATCGAACTTTTGCTGAGTTGAAGGATCAGATCACGCATCTTCCCG
ACAACGCAGACCGTTCCGTGGCAAAGCAAAAGTTCAAAATCACCAACTGGTCCACCTACAACAAAGCTCT
CATCAACCGTGGCTCCCTCACTTTCTGGCTGGATGATGGGGCGATTCAGGCCTGGTATGAGTCAGCAACA
CCTTCTTCACGAGGCAGACCTCAGCGCTAGCGGAGTGTATACTGGCTTACTATGTTGGCACTGATGAGGG
TGTCAGTGAAGTGCTTCATGTGGCAGGAGAAAAAAGGCTGCACCGGTGCGTCAGCAGAATATGTGATACA
GGATATATTCCGCTTCCTCGCTCACTGACTCGCTACGCTCGGTCGTTCGACTGCGGCGAGCGGAAATGGC
TTACGAACGGGGCGGAGATTTCCTGGAAGATGCCAGGAAGATACTTAACAGGGAAGTGAGAGGGCCGCGG
CAAAGCCGTTTTTCCATAGGCTCCGCCCCCTGACAAGCATCACGAAATCTGACGCTCAAATCAGTGGTGG
CGAAACCCGACAGGACTATAAAGATACCAGGCGTTTCCCCCTGGCGGCTCCCTCGTGCGCTCTCCTGTTC
CTGCCTTTCGGTTTACCGGTGTCATTCCGCTGTTATGGCCGCGTTTGTCTCATTCCACGCCTGACACTCA
GTTCCGGGTAGGCAGTTCGCTCCAAGCTGGACTGTATGCACGAACCCCCCGTTCAGTCCGACCGCTGCGC
CTTATCCGGTAACTATCGTCTTGAGTCCAACCCGGAAAGACATGCAAAAGCACCACTGGCAGCAGCCACT
GGTAATTGATTTAGAGGAGTTAGTCTTGAAGTCATGCGCCGGTTAAGGCTAAACTGAAAGGACAAGTTTT
GGTGACTGCGCTCCTCCAAGCCAGTTACCTCGGTTCAAAGAGTTGGTAGCTCAGAGAACCTTCAAAAAAC
CGCCCTGCAAGGCGGTTTTTTCGTTTTCAGAGCAAGAGATTACGCGCAGACCAAAACGATCTCAAGAAGA
TCATCTTATTAAGGGGTCTGACGCTCAGTGGAACGAAAACTCACGTTAAGGGATTTTGGTCATGAGATTA
TCAAAAAGGATCTTCACCTAGATCCTTTTAAATTAAAAATGAAGTTTTAAATCAATCTAAAGTATATATG
AGTAAACTTGGTCTGACAGTTACCAATGCTTAATCAGTGAGGCACCTATCTCAGCGATCTGTCTATTTCG
TTCATCCATAGTTGCCTGACTCCCCGTCGTGTAGATAACTACGATACGGGAGGGCTTACCATCTGGCCCC
AGTGCTGCAATGATACCGCGAGACCCACGCTCACCGGCTCCAGATTTATCAGCAATAAACCAGCCAGCCG
GAAGGGCCGAGCGCAGAAGTGGTCCTGCAACTTTATCCGCCTCCATCCAGTCTATTCCATGGTGCCACCT
GACGTCTAAGAAACCATTATTATCATGACATTAACCTATAAAAATAGGCGTATCACGAGGCAGAATTTCA
GATAAAAAAAATCCTTAGCTTTCGCTAAGGATGATTTCTGGAATTCGCGGCCGCTTCTAGAGTTTACAGC
TAGCTCAGTCCTAGGGACTGTGCTAGCTACTAGAGATTAAAGAGGAGAAATACTAGATGTCATTTCTGTT
ACCCATCCAATTGTTCAAAATTCTTGCTGATGAAACCCGTCTGGGCATCGTTTTACTGCTCAGCGAACTG
GGAGAGTTATGCGTCTGCGATCTCTGCACTGCTCTCGACCAGTCGCAGCCCAAGATCTCCCGCCACCTGG
CATTGCTGCGTGAAAGCGGGCTATTGCTGGACCGCAAGCAAGGTAAGTGGGTTCATTACCGCTTATCACC
GCATATTCCAGCATGGGCGGCGAAAATTATTGATGAGGCCTGGCGATGTGAACAGGAAAAGGTTCAGGCG
ATTGTCCGCAACCTGGCTCGACAAAACTGTTCCGGGGACAGTAAGAACATTTGCAGTTAAAAATTTAGCT
AAACACACATGAATTTTCAGATGTGTTTTATCCGGGTACTAGAGCCAGGCATCAAATAAAACGAAAGGCT
CAGTCGAAAGACTGGGCCTTTCGTTTTATCTGTTGTTTGTCGGTGAACGCTCTCTACTAGAGTCACACTG
GCTCACCTTCGGGTGGGCCTTTCTGCGTTTATATACTAGAGCCAACTCAAAATTCACACCTATTACCTTC
CTCTGCACTTACACATTCGTTAAGTCATATATGTTTTTGACTTATCCGCTTCGAAGAGAGACACTACCTG
CAATACTAGAGATTAAAGAGGAGAAATACTAGATGAGTACAGGCATCGATAAGGACGTCCGAGAGTGTTG
GGGCGTAACTGCATTATCAGCGGGTCATCAAATTGCAATGAATAGCGCGTTTCTGGATATGGACTTGCTG
TTGTGCGGGGAAACCGGCACCGGCAAGGACACACTGGCCAACCGCATTCACGAGTTGTCCAGCAGGTCGG
GACCCTTTGTGGGCATGAACTGCGCCGCCATTCCCGAGTCGCTGGCAGAGAGCCAGTTATTCGGTGTGGT
CAACGGTGCATTCACCGGCGTATGCCGGGCTCGCGAGGGCTACATAGAGGCCTCCAGTGGTGGCACCTTG
TACCTGGATGAAATCGACAGCATGCCGTTGAGCCTGCAAGCCAAACTGCTGCGTGTGTTGGAGAGTCGAG
GTATCGAGCGTCTGGGCTCGACCGAATTTATCCCGGTGGATCTGCGGATCATTGCCTCGGCCCAGCGGCC
ACTGGATGAACTGGTGGAACAAGGACTTTTCCGTCGCGACCTGTTTTTTCGGCTCAACGTGCTGACGCTT
CACTTGCCAGCCTTGCGCAAACGTCGTGAACAGATCCTGCCATTGTTCGACCAGTTCACCCAGGGTATCG
CTGCCGAGTTCGGACGTCCCGCTCCTGCGCTGGACAGCGGGCGTGTGCAGCTGCTGCTCAGCCACGACTG
GCCGGGCAACATCCGCGAATTGAAGTCTGCGGCCAAGCGCTTCGTACTCGGCTTCCCCTTGCTGGGCGCC
GACCCTGTGGAAGCGCTTGACCCTGCCACGGGGCTGCGCACGCAAATGCGCATCATCGAGAAAATGCTCA
TCCAGGATGCCTTGAAGCGGCACAGGCACAATTTCGACGCGGTGCTTCAGGAGTTGGAGTTGCCAAGACG
CACCCTGTATCACCGCATGAAGGAACTGGGAGTTGCAGCGCCGATCGCTGCGACGGCCGGGGTCTAATAA
AACGCAGGTGTGGTTATGCTACTAGAGATTAAAGAGGAGAAATACTAGATGAGTCTTGATGAAAGGTTTG
AGGATGATCTGGACGAGGAGCGGGTTCCGAATCTGGGGATAGTTGCCGAAAGTATTTCGCAACTGGGTAT
CGACGTGCTGCTATCGGGTGAGACCGGCACGGGCAAAGACACGATTGCCCGACGGATTCATGAGATGTCA
GGCCGCAAAGGGCGCCTGGTGGCGATGAATTGCGCGGCCATTCCGGAGTCCCTCGCCGAGAGCGAGTTAT
TCGGCGTGGTCAGCGGTGCCTACACCGGCGCTGATCGCTCCAGAGTCGGTTATGTCGAAGCGGCGCAGGG
CGGCACGCTGTACCTGGATGAGATCGATAGCATGCCGCTGAGCCTGCAAGCCAAATTGCTGAGGGTGCTG
GAAACCCGAGCGCTTGAACGGCTGGGTTCGACGTCGACGATCAAGCTGGATATCTGCGTGATCGCCTCCG
CCCAATGCTCGCTGGACGACGCCGTCGAGCGGGGGCAGTTTCGTCGCGATCTGTATTTTCGCCTGAACGT
CCTGACACTCAAGCTTCCTCCGCTACGTAACCAGTCTGATCGCATAGTTCCCCTGTTCACACGTTTTACG
GCCGCCGCCGCGAGGGAGCTCGGTGTTCCCGTTCCCGATGTTTGCCCACTGCTGCACAAAGTGCTGCTGG
GCCACGACTGGCCCGGCAATATCCGTGAGCTCAAGGCGGCAGCCAAACGCCATGTGCTGGGTTTCCCCTT
GCTGGGCGCCGAGCCGCAGGGCGAAGAGCACTTGGCCTGTGGGCTCAAATCGCAATTGCGAGTGATCGAA
AAAGCCCTGATTCAGGAGTCGCTCAAGCGCCACGACAATTGTGTGGATTCGGTAAGCCTGGAACTGGACG
TGCCACGCCGTACGCTCTATCGACGCATCAAAGAATTGCAGATCTAATAATACTAGAGCCAGGCATCAAA
TAAAACGAAAGGCTCAGTCGAAAGACTGGGCCTTTCGTTTTATCTGTTGTTTGTCGGTGAACGCTCTCTA
CTAGAGTCACACTGGCTCACCTTCGGGTGGGCCTTTCTGCGTTTATATACTAGAGGCCGGATTATGTCCG
CTGAGTGGGTCACGGTCCCGGATCAGTTCCCTTGCGAAGCTGACCGATGTTTTTGTGCCAAAAGCTGTTG
TGGCAAAAAACGGTTTGCGCAAAGTTTTGTATTACAAAGAATTTCACATTTTAAAATATCTTTATAAATC
AATCAGTTATTTCTATTTTCAAGCTGGCACGGTTATTGCTATAGGGCTTGTACTACTAGAGATTAAAGAG
GAGAAATACTAGATGCGTAAAGGAGAAGAACTTTTCACTGGAGTTGTCCCAATTCTTGTTGAATTAGATG
GTGATGTTAATGGGCACAAATTTTCTGTCAGTGGAGAGGGTGAAGGTGATGCAACATACGGAAAACTTAC
CCTTAAATTTATTTGCACTACTGGAAAACTACCTGTTCCATGGCCAACACTTGTCACTACTTTCGGTTAT
GGTGTTCAATGCTTTGCGAGATACCCAGATCATATGAAACAGCATGACTTTTTCAAGAGTGCCATGCCCG
AAGGTTATGTACAGGAAAGAACTATATTTTTCAAAGATGACGGGAACTACAAGACACGTGCTGAAGTCAA
GTTTGAAGGTGATACCCTTGTTAATAGAATCGAGTTAAAAGGTATTGATTTTAAAGAAGATGGAAACATT
CTTGGACACAAATTGGAATACAACTATAACTCACACAATGTATACATCATGGCAGACAAACAAAAGAATG
GAATCAAAGTTAACTTCAAAATTAGACACAACATTGAAGATGGAAGCGTTCAACTAGCAGACCATTATCA
ACAAAATACTCCAATTGGCGATGGCCCTGTCCTTTTACCAGACAACCATTACCTGTCCACACAATCTGCC
CTTTCGAAAGATCCCAACGAAAAGAGAGACCACATGGTCCTTCTTGAGTTTGTAACAGCTGCTGGGATTA
CACATGGCATGGATGAACTATACAAAGGCGGCTCCGGCGGCTCCGGCGGCACCGGCGGCTCCGGCGGCTC
CGAAAACCTGTATTTTCAGGGTGGCGCTGCAAACGACGAAAACTACGCTGCCGCAGTTTAATAATACTAG
AGCCAGGCATCAAATAAAACGAAAGGCTCAGTCGAAAGACTGGGCCTTTCGTTTTATCTGTTGTTTGTCG
GTGAACGCTCTCTACTAGAGTCACACTGGCTCACCTTCGGGTGGGCCTTTCTGCGTTTATATACTAGTAG
CGGCCGCTGCA
Features (pLannotate 1.2.2; 21 found; start..end, strand, type, name):
    141..956     -  CDS            KanR: aminoglycoside phosphotransferase; aph(3')-Ia; confers resistance to kanamycin in bacteria or G418 (Geneticin®) in eukaryotes
   1283..1309    +  misc_feature   bom (fragment): basis of mobility region from pBR322
   1408..1463    -  rep_origin     RSF ori (fragment): Plasmids containing the RSF 1030 origin of replication can be propagated in E. coli cells that contain additional plasmids with compatible origins.
   1551..2095    -  rep_origin     p15A ori: Plasmids containing the medium-copy-number p15A origin of replication can be propagated in E. coli cells that contain a second plasmid with the ColE1 origin.
   2261..2506    -  CDS            bla(M) (fragment): β-lactamase lacking the signal sequence; bla(M); allows cytosolic expression of β-lactamase
   2585..2628    -  terminator     bacterial terminator: putative bacterial transcription terminator
   2631..2652    +  misc_feature   BioBrick prefix: BioBrick prefix for parts that do not start with "ATG"
   2656..2675    +  promoter       J23119(SpeI) promoter (fragment): bacterial promoter (Registry of Standard Biological Parts BBa J23119) modified to end with an SpeI site
   2717..3067    +  CDS            arsR: ARSR_ECOLI - Also known as arsE. Protein inferred from homology: Swiss-Prot protein existence level 3. Transcriptional repressor for the arsEFG operon. ArsE is a trans-acting regulatory protein which controls its own expression. The repressive effect of ArsE is alleviated by oxyions of +III oxidation state of arsenic, antimony, and bismuth, as well as arsenate (As(V)) (By similarity). From Escherichia coli (strain K12).
   3133..3204    +  terminator     rrnB T1 terminator: transcription terminator T1 from the E. coli rrnB gene
   3220..3247    +  terminator     T7Te terminator: phage T7 early transcription terminator
   3486..4109    +  CDS            hyfR (fragment): HYFR_ECOLI - Experimental evidence at protein level: Swiss-Prot protein existence level 1. A transcriptional activator of its own operon; when overexpressed operon expression is strongly enhanced by low pH (under pH 6.0), strongly inhibited by O(2) but only weakly stimulated by fumarate (PubMed:12426353, PubMed:14702328). Expression in situ is very weak (PubMed:12426353, PubMed:14702328). From Escherichia coli (strain K12).
   4449..5099    +  CDS            hyfR (fragment): HYFR_ECOLI - Experimental evidence at protein level: Swiss-Prot protein existence level 1. A transcriptional activator of its own operon; when overexpressed operon expression is strongly enhanced by low pH (under pH 6.0), strongly inhibited by O(2) but only weakly stimulated by fumarate (PubMed:12426353, PubMed:14702328). Expression in situ is very weak (PubMed:12426353, PubMed:14702328). From Escherichia coli (strain K12).
   5317..5388    +  terminator     rrnB T1 terminator: transcription terminator T1 from the E. coli rrnB gene
   5404..5431    +  terminator     T7Te terminator: phage T7 early transcription terminator
   5683..6396    +  CDS            hfriFP: hfriFP is a fluorescent protein published in 2013, derived from Herbaspirillum frisingense.
   6442..6461    +  CDS            TEV site (fragment): tobacco etch virus (TEV) protease recognition and cleavage site
   6466..6489    +  CDS            ssrA tag (LVA) (fragment): C-terminal peptide that mediates degradation in bacteria through the ClpXP and ClpAP proteases (McGinness et al., 2006) mutant LVA variant that confers accelerated degradation under some conditions (Andersen et al., 1998)
   6521..6592    +  terminator     rrnB T1 terminator: transcription terminator T1 from the E. coli rrnB gene
   6608..6635    +  terminator     T7Te terminator: phage T7 early transcription terminator
   6642..1       +  misc_feature   BioBrick suffix (across the origin): universal suffix for all parts
