[The description below was written by a language model from this plasmid's Addgene catalogue record and pLannotate feature annotations shown in this document.]
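Description:
pXWJ109As(RS-te-AAV) is a bacterial synthetic-biology plasmid built on the BioBrick backbone pSB3K3. It replicates from a p15A origin, is recorded as low copy, and is selected with kanamycin through an aminoglycoside phosphotransferase gene. The synthetic insert of about 4 kb sits between the BioBrick prefix and suffix, with the EcoRI and PstI cloning sites retained. The catalogue gives a total size of 6,739 bp, whereas the annotated sequencing result is 6,661 nt, a small discrepancy that the record does not explain.

The insert is a three-module arsenic-sensing cascade, and each module ends in a double rrnB T1/T7Te terminator. In the first module, the constitutive J109 promoter (annotated as a fragment resembling the J23119 family) drives arsR, the E. coli repressor whose repression is relieved by arsenic oxyions. In the second, the ArsR-regulated ParsR promoter drives hrpR and hrpS. The automated annotation labels these two reading frames as hyfR fragments, probably because of homology among this class of transcriptional activators, but the catalogue names them hrpR and hrpS. These two activators act together to switch on the PhrpLE promoter, which amplifies the sensor signal. In the third module, PhrpLE drives gfp; the tool's "hfriFP" label for this reading frame is likewise probably a mis-assignment. The GFP carries a C-terminal TEV protease cleavage site followed by an ssrA-type degradation tag, given as the AAV variant in the catalogue and matched as an LVA fragment by the tool.

The stated purpose is TEV-based regulation of leakiness. Basal GFP would be degraded via the tag, while TEV protease would cleave the tag off and stabilise the reporter. No TEV protease gene is annotated on this plasmid, so it is presumably supplied from elsewhere. The construct comes from work on cascaded amplifying circuits for ultrasensitive whole-cell sensors of toxic metals.
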