Addgene plasmid #123156: pXWJ109As(RS-te-AAV)
Purpose: For TEV-based leakiness regulation. pSB3K3 carrying J109-30arsR-t-ParsR-30hrpR-30hrpS-t-PhrpLE-30gfp-te-AAV-t
Depositing lab: Baojun Wang. Depositing organization: University of Edinburgh. Publication: Cascaded amplifying circuits enable ultrasensitive cellular sensors for toxic metals. Wan X, Volpetti F, Petrova E, French C, Maerkl SJ, Wang B. Nat Chem Biol. 2019 May;15(5):540-548. doi: 10.1038/s41589-019-0244-3. Epub 2019 Mar 25. PubMed 30911179.
Backbone
  Vector backbone: pSB3K3
  Backbone size w/o insert (bp): 2750
  Total vector size (bp): 6739
  Vector type: Bacterial Expression, Synthetic Biology
Growth in bacteria
  Bacterial resistance: Kanamycin, 50 μg/mL
  Growth temperature: 37°C
  Growth strain: DH5alpha
  Copy number: Low Copy
Gene/Insert
  Gene/Insert name: J109-30arsR-t-ParsR-30hrpR-30hrpS-t-PhrpLE-30gfp-te-AAV-t
  Species: Synthetic
  Insert size (bp): 3989
  Promoter: J109, ParsR, PhrpLE
  Cloning method: Restriction Enzyme; 5′ cloning site EcoRI (not destroyed); 3′ cloning site PstI (not destroyed)
  Sequencing primers: 5′ TGCCACCTGACGTCTAAGAA; 3′ ATTACCGCCTTTGAGTGAGC
Terms and licenses: Academic/Nonprofit Terms; Industry Terms: Not Available to Industry
How to cite: pXWJ109As(RS-te-AAV) was a gift from Baojun Wang (Addgene plasmid # 123156 ; http://n2t.net/addgene:123156 ; RRID:Addgene_123156)
